>Addgene plasmid #113663 | pDA12 | depositor full sequence | sequence record 214625 | pDA12 sequence 7332 bps
ATCGATGGCTCTGCTGTAGTGAGTGGGTTGCGCTCCGGCAGCGGTCCTGATCAATCGTCACCCTTTCTCG
GTCCTTCAACGTTCCTGACAACGAGCCTCCTTTTCGCCAATCCATCGACAATCACCGCGAGTCCCTGCTC
GAACGCTGCGTCCGGACCGGCTTCGTCGAAGGCGTCTATCGCGGCCCGCAACAGCGGCGAGAGCGGAGCC
TGTTCAACGGTGCCGCCGCGCTCGCCGGCATCGCTGTCGCCGGCCTGCTCCTCAAGCACGGCCCCAACAG
TGAAGTAGCTGATTGTCATCAGCGCATTGACGGCGTCCCCGGCCGAAAAACCCGCCTCGCAGAGGAAGCG
AAGCTGCGCGTCGGCCGTTTCCATCTGCGGTGCGCCCGGTCGCGTGCCGGCATGGATGCGCGCGCCATCG
CGGTAGGCGAGCAGCGCCTGCCTGAAGCTGCGGGCATTCCCGATCAGAAATGAGCGCCAGTCGTCGTCGG
CTCTCGGCACCGAATGCGTATGATTCTCCGCCAGCATGGCTTCGGCCAGTGCGTCGAGCAGCGCCCGCTT
GTTCCTGAAGTGCCAGTAAAGCGCCGGCTGCTGAACCCCCAACCGTTCCGCCAGTTTGCGTGTCGTCAGA
CCGTCTACGCCGACCTCGTTCAACAGGTCCAGGGCGGCACGGATCACTGTATTCGGCTGCAACTTTGTCA
TGCTTGACACTTTATCACTGATAAACATAATATGTCCACCAACTTATCAGTGATAAAGAATCCGCGCGTT
CAATCGGACCAGCGGAGGCTGGTCCGGAGGCCAGACGTGAAACCCAACATACCCCTGATCGTAATTCTGA
GCACTGTCGCGCTCGACGCTGTCGGCATCGGCCTGATTATGCCGGTGCTGCCGGGCCTCCTGCGCGATCT
GGTTCACTCGAACGACGTCACCGCCCACTATGGCATTCTGCTGGCGCTGTATGCGTTGGTGCAATTTGCC
TGCGCACCTGTGCTGGGCGCGCTGTCGGATCGTTTCGGGCGGCGGCCAATCTTGCTCGTCTCGCTGGCCG
GCGCCACTGTCGACTACGCCATCATGGCGACAGCGCCTTTCCTTTGGGTTCTCTATATCGGGCGGATCGT
GGCCGGCATCACCGGGGCGACTGGGGCGGTAGCCGGCGCTTATATTGCCGATATCACTGATGGCGATGAG
CGCGCGCGGCACTTCGGCTTCATGAGCGCCTGTTTCGGGTTCGGGATGGTCGCGGGACCTGTGCTCGGTG
GGCTGATGGGCGGTTTCTCCCCCCACGCTCCGTTCTTCGCCGCGGCAGCCTTGAACGGCCTCAATTTCCT
GACGGGCTGTTTCCTTTTGCCGGAGTCGCACAAAGGCGAACGCCGGCCGTTACGCCGGGAGGCTCTCAAC
CCGCTCGCTTCGTTCCGGTGGGCCCGGGGCATGACCGTCGTCGCCGCCCTGATGGCGGTCTTCTTCATCA
TGCAACTTGTCGGACAGGTGCCGGCCGCGCTTTGGGTCATTTTCGGCGAGGATCGCTTTCACTGGGACGC
GACCACGATCGGCATTTCGCTTGCCGCATTTGGCATTCTGCATTCACTCGCCCAGGCAATGATCACCGGC
CCTGTAGCCGCCCGGCTCGGCGAAAGGCGGGCACTCATGCTCGGAATGATTGCCGACGGCACAGGCTACA
TCCTGCTTGCCTTCGCGACACGGGGATGGATGGCGTTCCCGATCATGGTCCTGCTTGCTTCGGGTGGCAT
CGGAATGCCGGCGCTGCAAGCAATGTTGTCCAGGCAGGTGGATGAGGAACGTCAGGGGCAGCTGCAAGGC
TCACTGGCGGCGCTCACCAGCCTGACCTCGATCGTCGGACCCCTCCTCTTCACGGCGATCTATGCGGCTT
CTATAACAACGTGGAACGGGTGGGCATGGATTGCAGGCGCTGCCCTCTACTTGCTCTGCCTGCCGGCGCT
GCGTCGCGGGCTTTGGAGCGGCGCAGGGCAACGAGCCGATCGCTGATCGTGGAAACGATAGGAAACGTGG
CCAATATGGACAACTTCTTCGCATCGATCTGCACTTGAACGTGTGGCCTAAGCGATATCTTAGGATCTCC
CATCGGTGATGTCGGCGATATAGGCGCCAGCAACCGCACCTGTGGCGCCGGTGATGCCGGCCACGATGCG
TCCGGCGTAGAGGATCTGCTCATGTTTGACAGCTTACTCGAGTATGCTAGCGATGAGCTCGCACGAACCC
AGTTGACATAAGCCTGTTCGGTTCGTAAACTGTAATGCAAGTAGCGTATGCGCTCACGCAACTGGTCCAG
AACCTTGACCGAACGCAGCGGTGGTAACGGCGCAGTGGCGGTTTTCATGGCTTGTTATGACTGTTTTTTT
GTACAGTCTATGCCTCGGGCATCCAAGCAGCAAGCGCGTTACGCCGTGGGTCGATGTTTGATGTTATGGA
GCAGCAACGATGTTACGCAGCAGGGCAGTCGCCCTAAAACAAAGTTAGGCAGCCGTTGTGCTGGTGCTTT
CTGATAGTTGTTGTGGGGTAGGCAGTCAGAGCTCGATTTGCTTGTCGCCATAATAGATTCACAAGAAGGA
TTCGGAATTCTACATATGTCATCGACACCATGGTACCCGGGGATCCTCTAGAGTCGACCTGCAGGCATGC
AAGCTTGGCTGTTTTGGCGGATGAGAGAAGATTTTCAGCCTGATACAGATTAAATCAGAACGCAGAAGCG
GTCTGATAAAACAGAATTTGCCTGGCGGCAGTAGCGCGGTGGTCCCACCTGACCCCATGCCGAACTCAGA
AGTGAAACGCCGTAGCGCCGATGGTAGTGTGGGGTCTCCCCATGCGAGAGTAGGGAACTGCCAGGCATCA
AATAAAACGAAAGGCTCAGTCGAAAGACTGGGCCTTTCGTTTTATCTGTTGTTTGTCGGTGAACGCTCTC
CTGAGTAGGACAAATCCGCCGGGAGCGGATTTGAACGCTGCGAAGCAACGGCCCGGAGGGTGGCGGGCAG
GACGCCCGCCATAAACTGCCAGGCATCAAATTAAGCAGAAGGCCATCCTGACGGATGGCCTTTTTGCGTT
TCTACAAACTCTTCCACTCACTACAGCAGAGCCATTTAAACAACATCCCCTCCCCCTTTCCACCGCGTCA
GACGCCCGTAGCAGCCCGCTACGGGCTTTTTCATGCCCTGCCCTAGCGTCCAAGCCTCACGGCCGCGCTC
GGCCTCTCTGGCGGCCTTCTGGCGCTGAGGTCTGCCTCGTGAAGAAGGTGTTGCTGACTCATACCAGGCC
TGAATCGCCCCATCATCCAGCCAGAAAGTGAGGGAGCCACGGTTGATGAGAGCTTTGTTGTAGGTGGACC
AGTTGGTGATTTTGAACTTTTGCTTTGCCACGGAACGGTCTGCGTTGTCGGGAAGATGCGTGATCTGATC
CTTCAACTCAGCAAAAGTTCGATTTATTCAACAAAGCCGCCGTCCCGTCAAGTCAGCGTAATGCTCTGCC
AGTGTTACAACCAATTAACCAATTCTGATTAGAAAAACTCATCGAGCATCAAATGAAACTGCAATTTATT
CATATCAGGATTATCAATACCATATTTTTGAAAAAGCCGTTTCTGTAATGAAGGAGAAAACTCACCGAGG
CAGTTCCATAGGATGGCAAGATCCTGGTATCGGTCTGCGATTCCGACTCGTCCAACATCAATACAACCTA
TTAATTTCCCCTCGTCAAAAATAAGGTTATCAAGCGAGAAATCACCATGAGTGACGACTGAATCCGGTGA
GAATGGCAAAAGCTAAAAAGGCCGTAATATCCAGCTGAACGGTCTGGTTATAGGTACATTGAGCAACTGA
CTGAAATGCCTCAAAATGTTCTTTACGATGCCATTGGGATATATCAACGGTGGTATATCCAGTGATTTTT
TTCTCCATTTTAGCTTCCTTAGCTCCTGAAAATCTCGATAACTCAAAAAATACGCCCGGTAGTGATCTTA
TTTCATTATGGTGAAAGTTGGAACCTCTTACGTGCCGATCAACGTCTCATTTTCGCCAAAAGTTGGCCCA
GGGCTTCCCGGTATCAACAGGGACACCAGGATTTATTTATTCTGCGAAGTGATCTTCCGTCACAGGTATT
TATTCGAAGACGAAAGGGCCTCGTGATACGCCTATTTTTATAGGTTAATGTCATGATAATAATGGTTTCT
TAGACGTCAGGTGGCACTTTTCGGGGAAATGTGCGCGCCCGCGTTCCTGCTGGCGCTGGGCCTGTTTCTG
GCGCTGGACTTCCCGCTGTTCCGTCAGCAGCTTTTCGCCCACGGCCTTGATGATCGCGGCGGCCTTGGCC
TGCATATCCCGATTCAACGGCCCCAGGGCGTCCAGAACGGGCTTCAGGCGCTCCCGAAGGTCTCGGGCCG
TCTCTTGGGCTTGATCGGCCTTCTTGCGCATCTCACGCGCTCCTGCGGCGGCCTGTAGGGCAGGCTCATA
CCCCTGCCGAACCGCTTTTGTCAGCCGGTCGGCCACGGCTTCCGGCGTCTCAACGCGCTTTGAGATTCCC
AGCTTTTCGGCCAATCCCTGCGGTGCATAGGCGCGTGGCTCGACCGCTTGCGGGCTGATGGTGACGTGGC
CCACTGGTGGCCGCTCCAGGGCCTCGTAGAACGCCTGAATGCGCGTGTGACGTGCCTTGCTGCCCTCGAT
GCCCCGTTGCAGCCCTAGATCGGCCACAGCGGCCGCAAACGTGGTCTGGTCGCGGGTCATCTGCGCTTTG
TTGCCGATGAACTCCTTGGCCGACAGCCTGCCGTCCTGCGTCAGCGGCACCACGAACGCGGTCATGTGCG
GGCTGGTTTCGTCACGGTGGATGCTGGCCGTCACGATGCGATCCGCCCCGTACTTGTCCGCCAGCCACTT
GTGCGCCTTCTCGAAGAACGCCGCCTGCTGTTCTTGGCTGGCCGACTTCCACCATTCCGGGCTGGCCGTC
ATGACGTACTCGACCGCCAACACAGCGTCCTTGCGCCGCTTCTCTGGCAGCAACTCGCGCAGTCGGCCCA
TCGCTTCATCGGTGCTGCTGGCCGCCCAGTGCTCGTTCTCTGGCGTCCTGCTGGCGTCAGCGTTGGGCGT
CTCGCGCTCGCGGTAGGCGTGCTTGAGACTGGCCGCCACGTTGCCCATTTTCGCCAGCTTCTTGCATCGC
ATGATCGCGTATGCCGCCATGCCTGCCCCTCCCTTTTGGTGTCCAACCGGCTCGACGGGGGCAGCGCAAG
GCGGTGCCTCCGGCGGGCCACTCAATGCTTGAGTATACTCACTAGACTTTGCTTCGCAAAGTCGTGACCG
CCTACGGCGGCTGCGGCGCCCTACGGGCTTGCTCTCCGGGCTTCGCCCTGCGCGGTCGCTGCGCTCCCTT
GCCAGCCCGTGGATATGTGGACGATGGCCGCGAGCGGCCACCGGCTGGCTCGCTTCGCTCGGCCCGTGGA
CAACCCTGCTGGACAAGCTGATGGACAGGCTGCGCCTGCCCACGAGCTTGACCACAGGGATTGCCCACCG
GCTACCCAGCCTTCGACCACATACCCACCGGCTCCAACTGCGCGGCCTGCGGCCTTGCCCCATCAATTTT
TTTAATTTTCTCTGGGGAAAAGCCTCCGGCCTGCGGCCTGCGCGCTTCGCTTGCCGGTTGGACACCAAGT
GGAAGGCGGGTCAAGGCTCGCGCAGCGACCGCGCAGCGGCTTGGCCTTGACGCGCCTGGAACGACCCAAG
CCTATGCGAGTGGGGGCAGTCGAAGGCGAAGCCCGCCCGCCTGCCCCCCGAGCCTCACGGCGGCGAGTGC
GGGGGTTCCAAGGGGGCAGCGCCACCTTGGGCAAGGCCGAAGGCCGCGCAGTCGATCAACAAGCCCCGGA
GGGGCCACTTTTTGCCGGAGGGGGAGCCGCGCCGAAGGCGTGGGGGAACCCCGCAGGGGTGCCCTTCTTT
GGGCACCAAAGAACTAGATATAGGGCGAAATGCGAAAGACTTAAAAATCAACAACTTAAAAAAGGGGGGT
ACGCAACAGCTCATTGCGGCACCCCCCGCAATAGCTCATTGCGTAGGTTAAAGAAAATCTGTAATTGACT
GCCACTTTTACGCAACGCATAATTGTTGTCGCGCTGCCGAAAAGTTGCAGCTGATTGCGCATGGTGCCGC
AACCGTGCGGCACCCTACCGCATGGAGATAAGCATGGCCACGCAGTCCAGAGAAATCGGCATTCAAGCCA
AGAACAAGCCCGGTCACTGGGTGCAAACGGAACGCAAAGCGCATGAGGCGTGGGCCGGGCTTATTGCGAG
GAAACCCACGGCGGCAATGCTGCTGCATCACCTCGTGGCGCAGATGGGCCACCAGAACGCCGTGGTGGTC
AGCCAGAAGACACTTTCCAAGCTCATCGGACGTTCTTTGCGGACGGTCCAATACGCAGTCAAGGACTTGG
TGGCCGAGCGCTGGATCTCCGTCGTGAAGCTCAACGGCCCCGGCACCGTGTCGGCCTACGTGGTCAATGA
CCGCGTGGCGTGGGGCCAGCCCCGCGACCAGTTGCGCCTGTCGGTGTTCAGTGCCGCCGTGGTGGTTGAT
CACGACGACCAGGACGAATCGCTGTTGGGGCATGGCGACCTGCGCCGCATCCCGACCCTGTATCCGGGCG
AGCAGCAACTACCGACCGGCCCCGGCGAGGAGCCGCCCAGCCAGCCCGGCATTCCGGGCATGGAACCAGA
CCTGCCAGCCTTGACCGAAACGGAGGAATGGGAACGGCGCGGGCAGCAGCGCCTGCCGATGCCCGATGAG
CCGTGTTTTCTGGACGATGGCGAGCCGTTGGAGCCGCCGACACGGGTCACGCTGCCGCGCCGGTAGCACT
TGGGTTGCGCAGCAACCCGTAAGTGCGCTGTTCCAGACTATCGGCTGTAGCCGCCTCGCCGCCCTATACC
TTGTCTGCCTCCCCGCGTTGCGTCGCGGTGCATGGAGCCGGGCCACCTCGACCTGAATGGAAGCCGGCGG
CACCTCGCTAACGGATTCACCGTTTTTATCAGGCTCTGGGAGGCAGAATAAATGATCATATCGTCAATTA
TTACCTCCACGGGGAGAGCCTGAGCAAACTGGCCTCAGGCATTTGAGAAGCACACGGTCACACTGCTTCC
GGTAGTCAATAAACCGGTAAACCAGCAATAGACATAAGCGGCTATTTAACGACCCTGCCCTGAACCGACG
ACCGGGTCGAATTTGCTTTCGAATTTCTGCCATTCATCCGCTTATTATCACTTATTCAGGCGTAGCACCA
GGCGTTTAAGTCGACCAATAACTCTACGGGGTCTGACGCTCAGTGGAACGAA
Features (pLannotate 1.2.2; 18 found; start..end, strand, type, name):
     51..701     -  CDS            TetR: tetracycline resistance regulatory protein; tetR
    807..2006    +  CDS            TcR: tetracycline efflux protein; tetA; confers resistance to tetracycline
   2023..2052    +  CDS            CmR (fragment): chloramphenicol acetyltransferase; cat; confers resistance to chloramphenicol
   2059..2081    +  CDS            TpR (fragment): E. coli plasmid-associated dihydrofolate reductase; dhfrIIb from plasmid R388; confers resistance to trimethoprim
   2099..2186    -  CDS            TcR (fragment): tetracycline efflux protein; tet; confers resistance to tetracycline
   2243..2271    +  promoter       Pc promoter: intI1 (promoter lies within the coding sequence); class 1 integron promoter
   2447..2513    +  ncRNA          AAC AAD leader (fragment): Accession: RF02912 - putative aminoglycoside riboswitch / attI site
   2622..2666    +  misc_feature   MCS (fragment): pUC18/19 multiple cloning site
   2750..2865    +  ncRNA          5S rRNA: Accession: RF00001 - 5S ribosomal RNA
   2869..2955    +  terminator     rrnB T1 terminator: Escherichia coli rrnB; transcription terminator T1 from the E. coli rrnB gene
   3047..3074    +  terminator     rrnB T2 terminator: transcription terminator T2 from the E. coli rrnB gene
   3242..3388    -  CDS            TRA2_ECOLX (fragment): Protein predicted: Swiss-Prot protein existence level 4. Required for transposition of transposon Tn903. From Escherichia coli.
   3529..3794    -  CDS            KanR (fragment): aminoglycoside phosphotransferase; aph(3')-Ia; confers resistance to kanamycin
   3794..3928    -  CDS            CmR (fragment): chloramphenicol acetyltransferase; cat; confers resistance to chloramphenicol
   3929..4031    -  promoter       cat promoter: promoter of the E. coli cat gene encoding chloramphenicol acetyltransferase
   5424..6193    +  rep_origin     pBBR1 oriV: replication origin of the broad-host-range plasmid pBBR1 from Bordetella bronchiseptica; requires the pBBR1 Rep protein for replication
   6194..6856    +  CDS            pBBR1 Rep: replication protein for the broad-host-range plasmid pBBR1 from Bordetella bronchiseptica
   6917..6986    +  CDS            TcR (fragment): tetracycline efflux protein; tet; confers resistance to tetracycline
