>Addgene plasmid #113663 | pDA12 | addgene full sequence | sequence record 220092 | Addgene NGS Result
TATGCTAGCGATGAGCTCGCACGAACCCAGTTGACATAAGCCTGTTCGGTTCGTAAACTGTAATGCAAGT
AGCGTATGCGCTCACGCAACTGGTCCAGAACCTTGACCGAACGCAGCGGTGGTAACGGCGCAGTGGCGGT
TTTCATGGCTTGTTATGACTGTTTTTTTGTACAGTCTATGCCTCGGGCATCCAAGCAGCAAGCGCGTTAC
GCCGTGGGTCGATGTTTGATGTTATGGAGCAGCAACGATGTTACGCAGCAGGGCAGTCGCCCTAAAACAA
AGTTAGGCAGCCGTTGTGCTGGTGCTTTCTGATAGTTGTTGTGGGGTAGGCAGTCAGAGCTCGATTTGCT
TGTCGCCATAATAGATTCACAAGAAGGATTCGGAATTCTACATATGTCATCGACACCATGGTACCCCGGG
ATCCTCTAGAGTCGACCTGCAGGCATGCAAGCTTGGCTGTTTTGGCGGATGAGAGAAGATTTTCAGCCTG
ATACAGATTAAATCAGAACGCAGAAGCGGTCTGATAAAACAGAATTTGCCTGGCGGCAGTAGCGCGGTGG
TCCCACCTGACCCCATGCCGAACTCAGAAGTGAAACGCCGTAGCGCCGATGGTAGTGTGGGGTCTCCCCA
TGCGAGAGTAGGGAACTGCCAGGCATCAAATAAAACGAAAGGCTCAGTCGAAAGACTGGGCCTTTCGTTT
TATCTGTTGTTTGTCGGTGAACGCTCTCCTGAGTAGGACAAATCCGCCGGGAGCGGATTTGAACGCTGCG
AAGCAACGGCCCGGAGGGTGGCGGGCAGGACGCCCGCCATAAACTGCCAGGCATCAAATTAAGCAGAAGG
CCATCCTGACGGATGGCCTTTTTGCGTTTCTACAAACTCTTCCACTCACTACACAGAGCCATTTAAACAA
CATCCCCTCCCCCTTTCCACCGCGTCAGACGCCCGTAGCAGCCCGCTACGGGCTTTTTCATGCCCTGCCC
TAGCGTCCAAGCCTCACGGCCGCGCTCGGCCTCTCTGGCGGCCTTCTGGCGCTGAGGTCTGCCTCGTGAA
GAAGGTGTTGCTGACTCATACCAGGCCTGAATCGCCCCATCATCCAGCCAGAAAGTGAGGGAGCCACGGT
TGATGAGAGCTTTGTTGTAGGTGGACCAGTTGGTGATTTTGAACTTTTGCTTTGCCACGGAACGGTCTGC
GTTGTCGGGAAGATGCGTGATCTGATCCTTCAACTCAGCAAAAGTTCGATTTATTCAACAAAGCCGCCGT
CCCGTCAAGTCAGCGTAATGCTCTGCCAGTGTTACAACCAATTAACCAATTCTGATTAGAAAAACTCATC
GAGCATCAAATGAAACTGCAATTTATTCATATCAGGATTATCAATACCGTATTTTTGAAAAAGCCGTTTC
TGTAATGAAGGAGAAAACTCACCGAGGCAGTTCCATAGGATGGCAAGATCCTGGTATCGGTCTGCGATTC
CGACTCGTCCAACATCAATACAACCTATTAATTTCCCCTCGTCAAAAATAAGGTTATCAAGTGAGAAATC
ACCATGAGTGACGACTGAATCCGGTGAGAATGGCAAAAGCTAAAAAGGCCGTAATATCCAGCTGAACGGT
CTGGTTATAGGTACATTGAGCAACTGACTGAAATGCCTCAAAATGTTCTTTACGATGCCATTGGGATATA
TCAACGGTGGTATATCCAGTGATTTTTTTCTCCATTTTAGCTTCCTTAGCTCCTGAAAATCTCGATAACT
CAAAAAATACGCCCGGTAGTGATCTTATTTCATTATGGTGAAAGTTGGAACCTCTTACGTGCCGATCAAC
GTCTCATTTTCGCCAAAAGTTGGCCCAGGGCTTCCCGGTATCAACAGGGACACCAGGATTTATTTATTCT
GCGAAGTGATCTTCCGTCACAGGTATTTATTCGAAGACGAAAGGGCCTCGTGATACGCCTATTTTTATAG
GTTAATGTCATGATAATAATGGTTTCTTAGACGTCAGGTGGCACTTTTCGGGGAAATGTGCGCGCCCGCG
TTCCTGCTGGCGCTGGGCCTGTTTCTGGCGCTGGACTTCCCGCTGTTCCGTCAGCAGCTTTTCGCCCACG
GCCTTGATGATCGCGGCGGCCTTGGCCTGCATATCCCGATTCAACGGCCCCAGGGCGTCCAGAACGGGCT
TCAGGCGCTCCCGAAGGTCTCGGGCCGTCTCTTGGGCTTGATCGGCCTTCTTGCGCATCTCACGCGCTCC
TGCGGCGGCCTGTAGGGCAGGCTCATACCCCTGCCGAACCGCTTTTGTCAGCCGGTCGGCCACGGCTTCC
GGCGTCTCAACGCGCTTTGAGATTCCCAGCTTTTCGGCCAATCCCTGCGGTGCATAGGCGCGTGGCTCGA
CCGCTTGCGGGCTGATGGTGACGTGGCCCACTGGTGGCCGCTCCAGGGCCTCGTAGAACGCCTGAATGCG
CGTGTGACGTGCCTTGCTGCCCTCGATGCCCCGTTGCAGCCCTAGATCGGCCACAGCGGCCGCAAACGTG
GTCTGGTCGCGGGTCATCTGCGCTTTGTTGCCGATGAACTCCTTGGCCGACAGCCTGCCGTCCTGCGTCA
GCGGCACCACGAACGCGGTCATGTGCGGGCTGGTTTCGTCACGGTGGATGCTGGCCGTCACGATGCGATC
CGCCCCGTACTTGTCCGCCAGCCACTTGTGCGCCTTCTCGAAGAACGCCGCCTGCTGTTCTTGGCTGGCC
GACTTCCACCATTCCGGGCTGGCCGTCATGACGTACTCGACCGCCAACACAGCGTCCTTGCGCCGCTTCT
CTGGCAGCAACTCGCGCAGTCGGCCCATCGCTTCATCGGTGCTGCTGGCCGCCCAGTGCTCGTTCTCTGG
CGTCCTGCTGGCGTCAGCGTTGGGCGTCTCGCGCTCGCGGTAGGCGTGCTTGAGACTGGCCGCCACGTTG
CCCATTTTCGCCAGCTTCTTGCATCGCATGATCGCGTATGCCGCCATGCCTGCCCCTCCCTTTTGGTGTC
CAACCGGCTCGACGGGGGCAGCGCAAGGCGGTGCCTCCGGCGGGCCACTCAATGCTTGAGTATACTCACT
AGACTTTGCTTCGCAAAGTCGTGACCGCCTACGGCGGCTGCGGCGCCCTACGGGCTTGCTCTCCGGGCTT
CGCCCTGCGCGGTCGCTGCGCTCCCTTGCCAGCCCGTGGATATGTGGACGATGGCCGCGAGCGGCCACCG
GCTGGCTCGCTTCGCTCGGCCCGTGGACAACCCTGCTGGACAAGCTGATGGACAGGCTGCGCCTGCCCAC
GAGCTTGACCACAGGGATTGCCCACCGGCTACCCAGCCTTCGACCACATACCCACCGGCTCCAACTGCGC
GGCCTGCGGCCTTGCCCCATCAATTTTTTTAATTTTCTCTGGGGAAAAGCCTCCGGCCTGCGGCCTGCGC
GCTTCGCTTGCCGGTTGGACACCAAGTGGAAGGCGGGTCAAGGCTCGCGCAGCGACCGCGCAGCGGCTTG
GCCTTGACGCGCCTGGAACGACCCAAGCCTATGCGAGTGGGGGCAGTCGAAGGGCGAAGCCCGCCCGCCT
GCCCCCCGAGCCTCACGGCGGCGAGTGCGGGGGTTCCAAGGGGGCAGCGCCACCTTGGGCAAGGCCGAAG
GCCGCGCAGTCGATCAACAAGCCCCGGAGGGGCCACTTTTTGCCGGAGGGGGAGCCGCGCCGAAGGCGTG
GGGGAACCCCGCAGGGGTGCCCTTCTTTGGGCACCAAAGAACTAGATATAGGGCGAAATGCGAAAGACTT
AAAAATCAACAACTTAAAAAAGGGGGGTACGCAACAGCTCATTGCGGCACCCCCCGCAATAGCTCATTGC
GTAGGTTAAAGAAAATCTGTAATTGACTGCCACTTTTACGCAACGCATAATTGTTGTCGCGCTGCCGAAA
AGTTGCAGCTGATTGCGCATGGTGCCGCAACCGTGCGGCACCCCTACCGCATGGAGATAAGCATGGCCAC
GCAGTCCAGAGAAATCGGCATTCAAGCCAAGAACAAGCCCGGTCACTGGGTGCAAACGGAACGCAAAGCG
CATGAGGCGTGGGCCGGGCTTATTGCGAGGAAACCCACGGCGGCAATGCTGCTGCATCACCTCGTGGCGC
AGATGGGCCACCAGAACGCCGTGGTGGTCAGCCAGAAGACACTTTCCAAGCTCATCGGACGTTCTTTGCG
GACGGTCCAATACGCAGTCAAGGACTTGGTGGCCGAGCGCTGGATCTCCGTCGTGAAGCTCAACGGCCCC
GGCACCGTGTCGGCCTACGTGGTCAATGACCGCGTGGCGTGGGGCCAGCCCCGCGACCAGTTGCGCCTGT
CGGTGTTCAGTGCCGCCGTGGTGGTTGATCACGACGACCAGGACGAATCGCTGTTGGGGCATGGCGACCT
GCGCCGCATCCCGACCCTGTATCCGGGCGAGCAGCAACTACCGACCGGCCCCGGCGAGGAGCCGCCCAGC
CAGCCCGGCATTCCGGGCATGGAACCAGACCTGCCAGCCTTGACCGAAACGGAGGAATGGGAACGGCGCG
GGCAGCGGCGCCTGCCGATGCCCGATGAGCCGTGTTTTCTGGACGATGGCGAGCCGTTGGAGCCGCCGAC
ACGGGTCACGCTGCCGCGCCGGTAGCACTTGGGTTGCGCAGCAACCCGTAAGTGCGCTGTTCCAGACTAT
CGGCTGTAGCCGCCTCGCCGCCCTATACCTTGTCTGCCTCCCCGCGTTGCGTCGCGGTGCATGGAGCCGG
GCCACCTCGACCTGAATGGAAGCCGGCGGCACCTCGCTAACGGATTCACCGTTTTTATCAGGCTCTGGGA
GGCAGAATAAATGATCATATCGTCAATTATTACCTCCACGGGGAGAGCCTGAGCAAACTGGCCTCAGGCA
TTTGAGAAGCACACGGTCACACTGCTTCCGGTAGTCAATAAACCGGTAAACCAGCAATAGACATAAGCGG
CTATTTAACGACCCTGCCCTGAACCGACGACCGGGTCGAATTTGCTTTCGAATTTCTGCCATTCATCCGC
TTATTATCACTTATTCAGGCGTAGCACCAGGCGTTTAAGTCGACCAATAACCTACGGGGTCTGACGCTCA
GTGGAACGAAATCGATGCGAAGAAGTTGTCCATATTGGCCACGTTTCCTATCGTTTCCACGATCAGCGAT
CGGCTCGTTGCCCTGCGCCGCTCCAAAGCCCGCGACGCAGCGCCGGCAGGCAGAGCAAGTAGAGGGCAGC
GCCTGCAATCCATGCCCACCCGTTCCACGTTGTTATAGAAGCCGCATAGATCGCCGTGAAGAGGAGGGGT
CCGACGATCGAGGTCAGGCTGGTGAGCGCCGCCAGTGAGCCTTGCAGCTGCCCCTGACGTTCCTCATCCA
CCTGCCTGGACAACATTGCTTGCAGCGCCGGCATTCCGATGCCACCCGAAGCAAGCAGGACCATGATCGG
GAACGCCATCCATCCCCGTGTCGCGAAGGCAAGCAGGATGTAGCCTGTGCCGTCGGCAATCATTCCGAGC
ATGAGTGCCCGCCTTTCGCCGAGCCGGGCGGCTACAGGGCCGGTGATCATTGCCTGGGCGAGTGAATGCA
GAATGCCAAATGCGGCAAGCGAAATGCCGATCGTGGTCGCGTCCCAGTGAAAGCGATCCTCGCCGAAAAT
GACCCAAAGCGCGGCCGGCACCTGTCCGACAAGTTGCATGATGAAGAAGACCGCCATCAGGGCGGCGACG
ACGGTCATGCCCCGGGCCCACCGGAACGAAGCGAGCGGGTTGAGAGCCTCCCGGCGTAACGGCCGGCGTT
CGCCTTTGTGCGACTCCGGCAAAAGGAAACAGCCCGTCAGGAAATTGAGGCCGTTCAAGGCTGCCGCGGC
GAAGAACGGAGCGTGGGGGGAGAAACCGCCCATCAGCCCACCGAGCACAGGTCCCGCGACCATCCCGAAC
CCGAAACAGGCGCTCATGAAGCCGAAGTGCCGCGCGCGCTCATCGCCATCAGTGATATCGGCAATATAAG
CGCCGGCTACCGCCCCAGTCGCCCCGGTGATGCCGGCCACGATCCGCCCGATATAGAGAACCCAAAGGAA
AGGCGCTGTCGCCATGATGGCGTAGTCGACAGTGGCGCCGGCCAGCGAGACGAGCAAGATTGGCCGCCGC
CCGAAACGATCCGACAGCGCGCCCAGCACAGGTGCGCAGGCAAATTGCACCAACGCATACAGCGCCAGCA
GAATGCCATAGTGGGCGGTGACGTCGTTCGAGTGAACCAGATCGCGCAGGAGGCCCGGCAGCACCGGCAT
AATCAGGCCGATGCCGACAGCGTCGAGCGCGACAGTGCTCAGAATTACGATCAGGGGTATGTTGGGTTTC
ACGTCTGGCCTCCGGACCAGCCTCCGCTGGTCCGATTGAACGCGCGGATTCTTTATCACTGATAAGTTGG
TGGACATATTATGTTTATCAGTGATAAAGTGTCAAGCATGACAAAGTTGCAGCCGAATACAGTGATCCGT
GCCGCCCTGGACCTGTTGAACGAGGTCGGCGTAGACGGTCTGACGACACGCAAACTGGCGGAACGGTTGG
GGGTTCAGCAGCCGGCGCTTTACTGGCACTTCAGGAACAAGCGGGCGCTGCTCGACGCACTGGCCGAAGC
CATGCTGGCGGAGAATCATACGCATTCGGTGCCGAGAGCCGACGACGACTGGCGCTCATTTCTGATCGGG
AATGCCCGCAGCTTCAGGCAGGCGCTGCTCGCCTACCGCGATGGCGCGCGCATCCATGCCGGCACGCGAC
CGGGCGCACCGCAGATGGAAACGGCCGACGCGCAGCTTCGCTTCCTCTGCGAGGCGGGTTTTTCGGCCGG
GGACGCCGTCAATGCGCTGATGACAATCAGCTACTTCACTGTTGGGGCCGTGCTTGAGGAGCAGGCCGGC
GACAGCGATGCCGGCGAGCGCGGCGGCACCGTTGAACAGGCTCCGCTCTCGCCGCTGTTGCGGGCCGCGA
TAGACGCCTTCGACGAAGCCGGTCCGGACGCAGCGTTCGAGCAGGGACTCGCGGTGATTGTCGATGGATT
GGCGAAAAGGAGGCTCGTTGTCAGGAACGTTGAAGGACCGAGAAAGGGTGACGATTGATCAGGACCGCTG
CCGGAGCGCAACCCACTCACTACAGCAGAGCCATCGATCGATCTGCACTTGAACGTGTGGCCTAAGCGAT
ATCTTAGGATCTCCCATCGGTGATGTCGGCGATATAGGCGCCAGCAACCGCACCTGTGGCGCCGGTGATG
CCGGCCACGATGCGTCCGGCGTAGAGGATCTGCTCATGTTTGACAGCTTACTCGAG
Features (pLannotate 1.2.2; 18 found; start..end, strand, type, name):
     31..59      +  promoter       Pc promoter: intI1 (promoter lies within the coding sequence); class 1 integron promoter
    235..301     +  ncRNA          AAC AAD leader (fragment): Accession: RF02912 - putative aminoglycoside riboswitch / attI site
    410..454     +  misc_feature   MCS (fragment): pUC18/19 multiple cloning site
    538..653     +  ncRNA          5S rRNA: Accession: RF00001 - 5S ribosomal RNA
    657..743     +  terminator     rrnB T1 terminator: Escherichia coli rrnB; transcription terminator T1 from the E. coli rrnB gene
    835..862     +  terminator     rrnB T2 terminator: transcription terminator T2 from the E. coli rrnB gene
   1029..1175    -  CDS            TRA2_ECOLX (fragment): Protein predicted: Swiss-Prot protein existence level 4. Required for transposition of transposon Tn903. From Escherichia coli.
   1316..1581    -  CDS            KanR (fragment): aminoglycoside phosphotransferase; aph(3')-Ia; confers resistance to kanamycin
   1581..1715    -  CDS            CmR (fragment): chloramphenicol acetyltransferase; cat; confers resistance to chloramphenicol
   1716..1818    -  promoter       cat promoter: promoter of the E. coli cat gene encoding chloramphenicol acetyltransferase
   3211..3982    +  rep_origin     pBBR1 oriV: replication origin of the broad-host-range plasmid pBBR1 from Bordetella bronchiseptica; requires the pBBR1 Rep protein for replication
   3983..4645    +  CDS            pBBR1 Rep: replication protein for the broad-host-range plasmid pBBR1 from Bordetella bronchiseptica
   4706..4775    +  CDS            TcR (fragment): tetracycline efflux protein; tet; confers resistance to tetracycline
   5127..5156    -  CDS            CmR (fragment): chloramphenicol acetyltransferase; cat; confers resistance to chloramphenicol
   5173..6372    -  CDS            TcR: tetracycline efflux protein; tetA; confers resistance to tetracycline
   6478..7128    +  CDS            TetR: tetracycline resistance regulatory protein; tetR
   7183..7205    +  CDS            TpR (fragment): E. coli plasmid-associated dihydrofolate reductase; dhfrIIb from plasmid R388; confers resistance to trimethoprim
   7223..7310    -  CDS            TcR (fragment): tetracycline efflux protein; tet; confers resistance to tetracycline
