[The description below was written by a language model from this plasmid's Addgene catalogue record and pLannotate feature annotations shown in this document.]
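Description:
pDA12 is an empty bacterial expression and cloning vector built on the pAP2 backbone, designed to drive constitutive expression of a cloned gene from the Pdhfr (dihydrofolate reductase) promoter. It replicates through the pBBR1 oriV together with its cognate pBBR1 Rep protein, a broad-host-range system that works in E. coli and many other Gram-negative bacteria. This fits the associated study on Burkholderia cenocepacia, although the record itself lists only E. coli DH5alpha as the propagation strain. The plasmid is described as low copy. Selection is by tetracycline, provided by a complete tetA efflux pump gene with its divergently transcribed tetR regulator.

The expression region is annotated as a class 1 integron Pc promoter followed by an integron attI/aminoglycoside leader fragment. This is the integron-derived sequence that normally lies upstream of a dhfr cassette, so it presumably corresponds to the catalogued Pdhfr promoter, and a short remnant of a trimethoprim-resistance dhfr gene lies nearby. Downstream is a fragment of the pUC18/19 multiple cloning site for restriction-enzyme insertion of a gene of interest. It is followed by a 5S rRNA segment and the rrnB T1 and T2 terminators, which stop transcription from reading into the backbone. No insert, tag or reporter is recorded.

The remaining annotations are partial kanamycin, chloramphenicol and tetracycline resistance genes, a cat promoter and a Tn903 transposition fragment. These appear to be non-functional leftovers from earlier construction steps. The sequenced and depositor records (7,336 and 7,332 nt) carry the same set of features but differ in numbering origin and in the placement of the tetracycline cassette relative to the other elements. The vector is suited to complementation or constitutive gene expression experiments.
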