Addgene plasmid #113663: pDA12
Purpose: (Empty Backbone) Cloning vector for bacterial expression with Pdhfr promoter
Depositing lab: Miguel Valvano. Depositing organization: University of Western Ontario. Publication: A novel sensor kinase-response regulator hybrid controls biofilm formation and type VI secretion system activity in Burkholderia cenocepacia. Aubert DF, Flannagan RS, Valvano MA. Infect Immun. 2008 May;76(5):1979-91. doi: 10.1128/IAI.01338-07. Epub 2008 Mar 3. PubMed 18316384.
Backbone
  Vector backbone: pAP2
  Vector type: Bacterial Expression
  Promoter: Pdhfr
Growth in bacteria
  Bacterial resistance: Tetracycline, 10 μg/mL
  Growth temperature: 37°C
  Growth strain: DH5alpha
  Copy number: Low Copy
Gene/Insert
  Cloning method: Restriction Enzyme
  Sequencing primers: 5′ pBRrevBam; 3′ pBAD Reverse
Terms and licenses: Academic/Nonprofit Terms; Industry Terms: Not Available to Industry
How to cite: pDA12 was a gift from Miguel Valvano (Addgene plasmid # 113663 ; http://n2t.net/addgene:113663 ; RRID:Addgene_113663)
